>Addgene plasmid #227666 | pCIFR-8 | addgene full sequence | sequence record 458899 | Addgene NGS Result
GTCTCAGGCCGCCTAGGCCGCGGCCGCGCGAATTCGAGCTCGGTACCCGGGGATCCGCCCATTGACAAGG
CTCTCGCGGCCAGGTATAATTGCACGAGGGCCCAAGTTCACTTAAAAAGGAGATCAACAATGAAAGCAAT
TTTCGTACTGAAACATCTTAATCATGCTAAGGAGGTTTTCTAATGCGTAAAGGTGAAGAACTGTTCACCG
GTGTTGTTCCGATCCTGGTTGAACTGGATGGTGATGTTAACGGCCACAAATTCTCTGTTCGTGGTGAAGG
TGAAGGTGATGCAACCAACGGTAAACTGACCCTGAAATTCATCTGCACTACCGGTAAACTGCCGGTTCCA
TGGCCGACTCTGGTGACTACCCTGACCTATGGTGTTCAGTGTTTTTCTCGTTACCCGGATCACATGAAGC
AGCATGATTTCTTCAAATCTGCAATGCCGGAAGGTTATGTACAGGAGCGCACCATTTCTTTCAAAGACGA
TGGCACCTACAAAACCCGTGCAGAGGTTAAATTTGAAGGTGATACTCTGGTGAACCGTATTGAACTGAAA
GGCATTGATTTCAAAGAGGACGGCAACATCCTGGGCCACAAACTGGAATATAACTTCAACTCCCATAACG
TTTACATCACCGCAGACAAACAGAAGAACGGTATCAAAGCTAACTTCAAAATTCGCCATAACGTTGAAGA
CGGTAGCGTACAGCTGGCGGACCACTACCAGCAGAACACTCCGATCGGTGATGGTCCGGTTCTGCTGCCG
GATAACCACTACCTGTCCACCCAGTCTAAACTGTCCAAAGACCCGAACGAAAAGCGCGACCACATGGTGC
TGCTGGAGTTCGTTACTGCCGCAGGTATCACGCACGGCATGGATGAACTCTACAAATAATCTAGAGTCGA
CCTGCAGGCATGCAAGCTTGCGGCCGCCAAAGCCCGCCGAAAGGCGGGCTTTTCTGTGTGGTTTGTCTGG
TCAACCACCGCGGTCTCAGTGGTGTACGGTACAAACCCAATTTAAATCTCACGGTAACTGATGCCGTATT
TGCAGTACCAGCGTACGGCCCACAGAATGATGTCACGCTGAAAATGCCGGCCTTTGAATGGGTTCATGTG
CAGCTCCATCAGCAAAAGGGGATGATAAGTTTATCACCACCGACTATTTGCAACAGTGCCGTTGATCGTG
CTATGATCGAGTGATGTCATCAGCGGTGGAGTGCAATGTCGTGCAATACGAATGGCGAAAAGCCGAGCTG
ATCGGTCAGCTTCTCAACCTTGGGGTTACCCCCGGCGGTGTGCTGCTGGTCCACAGCTCCTTCCGTAGCG
TCCGGCCCCTCGAAGATGGGCCACTTGGACTGATCGAGGCCCTGCGTGCTGCGCTGGGTCCGGGAGGGAC
GCTCGTGATGCCCTCGTGGTCAGGTCTGGACGACGAGCCGTTCGATCCTGCCACGTCGCCCGTTACACCG
GACCTTGGAGTTGTCTCTGACACATTCTGGCGCCTGCCAAATGTAAAGCGCAGCGCCCATCCATTTGCCT
TTGCGGCAGCGGGGCCACAGGCAGAGCAGATCATCTCTGATCCATTGCCCCTGCCACCTCACTCGCCTGC
AAGCCCGGTCGCCCGTGTCCATGAACTCGATGGGCAGGTACTTCTCCTCGGCGTGGGACACGATGCCAAC
ACGACGCTGCATCTTGCCGAGTTGATGGCAAAGGTTCCCTATGGGGTGCCGAGACACTGCACCATTCTTC
AGGATGGCAAGTTGGTTCGCGTCGATTATCTCGAGAATGACCACTGCTGTGAGCGCTTTGCCTTGGCGGA
CAGGTGGCTCAAGGAGAAGAGCCTTCAGAAGGAAGGTCCAGTCGGTCATGCCTTTGCTCGGTTGATCCGC
TCCCGCGACATTGTGGCGACAGCCCTGGGTCAACTGGGCCGAGATCCGTTGATCTTCCTGCATCCGCCAG
AGGCGGGATGCGAAGAATGCGATGCCGCTCGCCAGTCGATTGGCTGAGACCGTTGTCTAATTAATTGCGG
ACCCTAGAGGTCCCCTTTTTTATTTTAAAAATTTTTTCACAAAACGGTTTACAAGCATAAAATCTCTGAG
GCCGGCTTGTCGACGACGGCGGTCTCCGTCGTCAGGATCATCCGGGAGATGTGTATAAGAGACAGACTAG
TCTTGGACTCCTGTTGATAGATCCAGTAATGACCTCAGAACTCCATCTGGATTTGTTCAGAACGCTCGGT
TGCCGCCGGGCGTTTTTTATTGGTGAGAATCCAGGGGTCCCCTGGTTTAAACTACACAAGTAGCGTCCTG
AACGGAACCTTTCCCGTTTTCCAGAATCTGATGTTCCATGTGACCTCCTAACATGGTAACGTTCATGATT
ACCAGTGCACTGCATCGTGCGGCGGATTGGGCGAAAAGCGTGTTTTCTAGTGCTGCGCTGGGTGATCCGC
GTCGTACCGCGCGTCTGGTGAATGTTGCGGCGCAACTGGCCAAATATAGCGGCAAAAGCATTACCATTAG
CAGCGAAGGCAGCAAAGCCATGCAGGAAGGCGCGTATCGTTTTATTCGTAATCCGAACGTGAGCGCGGAA
GCGATTCGTAAAGCGGGTGCCATGCAGACCGTGAAACTGGCCCAGGAATTTCCGGAACTGCTGGCAATTG
AAGATACCACCTCTCTGAGCTATCGTCATCAGGTGGCGGAAGAACTGGGCAAACTGGGTAGCATTCAGGA
TAAAAGCCGTGGTTGGTGGGTGCATAGCGTGCTGCTGCTGGAAGCGACCACCTTTCGTACCGTGGGCCTG
CTGCATCAAGAATGGTGGATGCGTCCGGATGATCCGGCGGATGCGGATGAAAAAGAAAGCGGCAAATGGC
TGGCCGCTGCTGCAACTTCGCGTCTGAGAATGGGCAGCATGATGAGCAACGTGATTGCGGTGTGCGATCG
TGAAGCGGATATTCATGCGTATCTGCAAGATAAACTGGCCCATAACGAACGTTTTGTGGTGCGTAGCAAA
CATCCGCGTAAAGATGTGGAAAGCGGCCTGTATCTGTATGATCACCTGAAAAACCAGCCGGAACTGGGCG
GCTATCAGATTAGCATTCCGCAGAAAGGCGTGGTGGATAAACGTGGCAAACGTAAAAACCGTCCGGCGCG
TAAAGCGAGCCTGAGCCTGCGTAGCGGCCGTATTACCCTGAAACAGGGCAACATTACCCTGAACGCGGTG
CTGGCCGAAGAAATTAATCCGCCGAAAGGCGAAACCCCGCTGAAATGGCTGCTGCTGACCAGCGAGCCGG
TGGAAAGTCTGGCCCAAGCGCTGCGTGTGATTGATATTTATACCCATCGTTGGCGCATTGAAGAATTTCA
CAAAGCGTGGAAAACGGGTGCGGGTGCGGAACGTCAGCGTATGGAAGAACCGGATAACCTGGAACGTATG
GTGAGCATTCTGAGCTTTGTGGCGGTGCGTCTGCTGCAACTGCGTGAATCTTTTACTCCGCCGCAAGCAC
TGCGTGCGCAGGGCCTGCTGAAAGAAGCGGAACACGTTGAAAGCCAGAGCGCGGAAACCGTGCTGACCCC
GGATGAATGCCAACTGCTGGGCTATCTGGATAAAGGCAAACGCAAACGCAAAGAAAAAGCGGGCAGCCTG
CAATGGGCGTATATGGCGATTGCGCGTCTGGGCGGCTTTATGGATAGCAAACGTACCGGCATTGCGAGCT
GGGGTGCGCTGTGGGAAGGTTGGGAAGCGCTGCAAAGCAAACTGGATGGCTTTCTGGCCGCGAAAGACCT
GATGGCGCAGGGCATTAAAATCTAATCGGCGATCGCTAGTAGCCCGCCTAATGAGCGGGCTTTTTTTTAA
TTCCCCTATTTGTTTATTTTTCTAAATACATTCAAATATGTATCCGCTCATGAGACAATAACCCTGATAA
ATGCTTCAATAATATTGAAAAAGGAAGAGTATGAGCATTCAGCATTTTCGTGTGGCGCTGATTCCGTTTT
TTGCGGCGTTTTGCCTGCCGGTGTTTGCGCATCCGGAAACCCTGGTGAAAGTGAAAGATGCGGAAGATCA
ACTGGGTGCGCGCGTGGGCTATATTGAACTGGATCTGAACAGCGGCAAAATTCTGGAATCTTTTCGTCCG
GAAGAACGTTTTCCGATGATGAGCACCTTTAAAGTGCTGCTGTGCGGTGCGGTTCTGAGCCGTGTGGATG
CGGGCCAGGAACAACTGGGCCGTCGTATTCATTATAGCCAGAACGATCTGGTGGAATATAGCCCGGTGAC
CGAAAAACATCTGACCGATGGCATGACCGTGCGTGAACTGTGCAGCGCGGCGATTACCATGAGCGATAAC
ACCGCGGCGAACCTGCTGCTGACGACCATTGGCGGTCCGAAAGAACTGACCGCGTTTCTGCATAACATGG
GCGATCATGTGACCCGTCTGGATCGTTGGGAACCGGAACTGAACGAAGCGATTCCGAACGATGAACGTGA
TACCACCATGCCGGCAGCAATGGCGACCACCCTGCGTAAACTGCTGACGGGTGAGCTGCTGACCCTGGCA
AGCCGCCAGCAACTGATTGATTGGATGGAAGCGGATAAAGTGGCGGGTCCGCTGCTGCGTAGCGCGCTGC
CGGCTGGCTGGTTTATTGCGGATAAAAGCGGTGCGGGCGAACGTGGCAGCCGTGGCATTATTGCGGCGCT
GGGCCCGGATGGTAAACCGAGCCGTATTGTGGTGATTTATACCACCGGCAGCCAGGCGACGATGGATGAA
CGTAACCGTCAGATTGCGGAAATTGGCGCGAGCCTGATTAAACATTGGTAAACCGATACAATTAAAGGCT
CCTTTTGGAGCCTTTTTTTTTGGACACGCGTTTGTCCTTTTCCGCTGCATAACCCTGCTTCGGGGTCATT
ATAGCGATTTTTTCGGTATATCCATCCTTTTTCGCACGATATACAGGATTTTGCCAAAGGGTTCGTGTAG
ACTTTCCTTGGTGTATCCAACGGCGTCAGCCGGGCAGGATAGGTGAAGTAGGCCCACCCGCGAGCGGGTG
TTCCTTCTTCACTGTCCCTTATTCGCACCTGGCGGTGCTCAACGGGAATCCTGCTCTGCGAGGCTGGCCG
TAGGCCGGCCGATCTGAAGATCAGCAGTTCAACCTGTTGATAGTACGTACTAAGCTCTCATGTTTCACGT
ACTAAGCTCTCATGTTTAACGTACTAAGCTCTCATGTTTAACGAACTAAACCCTCATGGCTAACGTACTA
AGCTCTCATGGCTAACGTACTAAGCTCTCATGTTTCACGTACTAAGCTCTCATGTTTGAACAATAAAATT
AATATAAATCAGCAACTTAAATAGCCTCTAAGGTTTTAAGTTTTATAAGAAAAAAAAGAATATATAAGGC
TTTTAAAGCCTTTAAGGTTTAACGGTTGTGGACAACAAGCCAGGGATGTAACGCACTGAGAAGCCCTTAG
AGCCTCTCAAAGCAATTTTGAGTGACACAGGAACACTTAACGGCTGACATGGGGCGCGCCCAGCTGTCTA
GGGCGGCGGATTTGTCCTACTCAGGAGAGCGTTCACCGACAAACAACAGATAAAACGAAAGGCCCAGTCT
TTCGACTGAGCCTTTCGTTTTATTTGATGCCTTTAATTAACTGTCTCTTATACACATCTTTGT
Features (pLannotate 1.2.2; 14 found; start..end, strand, type, name):
     30..56      +  misc_feature   MCS (fragment): pUC18/19 multiple cloning site
    183..896     +  CDS            Superfolder GFP: Superfolder GFP is a basic (constitutively fluorescent) green fluorescent protein published in 2005, derived from Aequorea victoria. It is reported to be a very rapidly-maturing weak dimer.
    900..929     +  misc_feature   MCS (fragment): pUC18/19 multiple cloning site
   1204..2004    +  CDS            ApmR: aminoglycoside 3-N-acetyltransferase type IV ; aac(3)IV; confers resistance to apramycin (Paget and Davies, 1996)
   2147..2165    -  misc_feature   Tn5 ME: hyperactive mosaic end for Tn5 transposase recognition (Reznikoff et al., 2004)
   2176..2270    +  terminator     lambda t0 terminator: transcription terminator from phage lambda
   2375..3802    +  CDS            Tn5 transposase: transposase from the bacterial Tn5 transposon (Reznikoff, 1993)
   3859..3950    +  promoter       AmpR promoter: bla
   3951..4808    +  CDS            bla: BLAT_ECOLX - Experimental evidence at protein level: Swiss-Prot protein existence level 1. TEM-type are the most prevalent beta-lactamases in enterobacteria; they hydrolyze the beta-lactam bond in susceptible beta-lactam antibiotics, thus conferring resistance to penicillins and cephalosporins. TEM-3 and TEM-4 are capable of hydrolyzing cefotaxime and ceftazidime. TEM-5 is capable of hydrolyzing ceftazidime. TEM-6 is capable of hydrolyzing ceftazidime and aztreonam. TEM-8/CAZ-2, TEM- 16/CAZ-7 and TEM-24/CAZ-6 are markedly active against ceftazidime. IRT- 4 shows resistance to beta-lactamase in
   4815..4854    +  terminator     fd terminator: central terminator from bacteriophage fd (Otsuka and Kunisawa, 1982)
   5002..5110    +  oriT           oriT: incP origin of transfer
   5121..5509    +  rep_origin     R6K γ ori: γ replication origin from E. coli plasmid R6K; requires the R6K initiator protein pi for replication
   5540..5626    -  terminator     rrnB T1 terminator: Escherichia coli rrnB; transcription terminator T1 from the E. coli rrnB gene
   5641..5659    +  misc_feature   Tn5 ME: hyperactive mosaic end for Tn5 transposase recognition (Reznikoff et al., 2004)
