[The description below was written by a language model from this plasmid's Addgene catalogue record and pLannotate feature annotations shown in this document.]
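Description:
pCIFR-8 is a 5.7 kb mini-Tn5 delivery plasmid from the CIFR (Clone-Integrate-Flip-out-Repeat) toolset for iterative genome engineering of Gram-negative bacteria. It was derived from pCIFR1-2 by exchanging the kanamycin marker for an apramycin resistance cassette. The plasmid replicates from the R6K γ origin, which depends on the pi initiator protein. It can therefore be maintained only in pir-expressing E. coli hosts such as Pir1 and behaves as a suicide vector in other recipients. An incP oriT allows it to be mobilised by conjugation. The catalogue lists apramycin as the selection, and the feature table also shows a bla (β-lactamase) gene with its own promoter on the backbone.

The two hyperactive Tn5 mosaic ends lie close to either side of the sequence numbering origin, so the transposable segment spans that junction. It carries a green fluorescent protein gene, described as msfGFP in the catalogue and annotated as superfolder GFP, together with the aac(3)IV apramycin acetyltransferase gene. The GFP gene is flanked by pUC-type multiple cloning site fragments, so it can be swapped for another module of interest. The promoter driving GFP is not annotated or stated.

Outside the mosaic ends sit the Tn5 transposase gene, bla, oriT and the R6K origin, with lambda t0, fd and rrnB T1 terminators insulating the units. Because the transposase lies outside the mobile element and is lost with the non-replicating backbone, insertions occur at random chromosomal positions and are then stable. Integrants are selected on apramycin. According to the record, the marker can later be excised using the companion plasmid pFNC, which allows further rounds of integration. The recombination sites used for this excision are not annotated in the feature table.
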