Addgene plasmid #227666: pCIFR-8
Purpose: Integration of msfGFP (or your Module Of Interest) in a random fashion via Tn5 insertion. The antibiotic cassette (Am) used for selecting for the integration can be removed in a later stage with pFNC.
Depositing lab: Pablo Ivan Nikel. Depositing organization: Danmarks Tekniske Universitet. Publication: CIFR (Clone-Integrate-Flip-out-Repeat): A toolset for iterative genome and pathway engineering of Gram-negative bacteria. Federici F, Luppino F, Aguilar-Vilar C, Mazaraki ME, Petersen LB, Ahonen L, Nikel PI. Metab Eng. 2025 Jan 6;88:180-195. doi: 10.1016/j.ymben.2025.01.001. PubMed 39778677.
Backbone
  Vector backbone: pCIFR1-2
  Backbone size w/o insert (bp): 4675
  Total vector size (bp): 5663
  Modifications to backbone: Exchanged KmR for AmR
  Vector type: Bacterial Expression
Growth in bacteria
  Bacterial resistance: Apramycin, 25 μg/mL
  Growth temperature: 37°C
  Growth strain: Pir1
  Copy number: Unknown
Gene/Insert
  Gene/Insert name: AmR (alt name: Apramycin resistance)
  Species: Synthetic
  Insert size (bp): 989
Terms and licenses: Academic/Nonprofit Terms; Industry Terms: Not Available to Industry
How to cite: pCIFR-8 was a gift from Pablo Ivan Nikel (Addgene plasmid # 227666 ; http://n2t.net/addgene:227666 ; RRID:Addgene_227666)
